Addgene plasmid #138945: pLM-AMA18.0 dCas9-VPR
Purpose: Fungal AMA1 backbone plasmid with sp-dCas9 fused to VP64-p65-Rta (VPR); ribozymes based sgRNA transcription unit; Terbinafine and Phleomycin selection markers
Depositing lab: Arnold Driessen. Depositing organization: University of Groningen. Publication: CRISPR-based transcriptional activation tool for silent genes in filamentous fungi. Mozsik L, Hoekzema M, de Kok NAW, Bovenberg RAL, Nygard Y, Driessen AJM. Sci Rep. 2021 Jan 13;11(1):1118. doi: 10.1038/s41598-020-80864-3. PubMed 33441979.
Backbone
  Vector backbone: pDSM-JAK-109
  Backbone manufacturer: DSM
  Backbone size w/o insert (bp): 10170
  Modifications to backbone: pGpda:DsRed-SKL removed
  Vector type: CRISPR, Synthetic Biology ; AMA1 autonomously replicating fungal plasmid
  Selectable markers: Fungal selection: Terbinafine (ergA) / Phleomycin/Bleomycin (ble)
Growth in bacteria
  Bacterial resistance: Chloramphenicol, 25 μg/mL
  Growth temperature: 37°C
  Growth strain: DH5alpha
  Copy number: Unknown
Gene/Insert
  Gene/Insert name: p40S:sp_dCas9m4_2xNLS-VPR; HH-HDV sgRNA transcription unit, Terbinafine (ergA) and Phleomycin (ble) selection markers
  Species: Synthetic; Fungal expression, Penicillium rubens
  Insert size (bp): 21950
  Promoter: p40S (AN0465) Aspergillus nidulans
  Tag / fusion protein: NLS
  Cloning method: Gibson Cloning
  Sequencing primers: 5′ -
Terms and licenses: Academic/Nonprofit Terms; Industry Terms: Not Available to Industry
How to cite: pLM-AMA18.0 dCas9-VPR was a gift from Arnold Driessen (Addgene plasmid # 138945 ; http://n2t.net/addgene:138945 ; RRID:Addgene_138945)
