[The description below was written by a language model from this plasmid's Addgene catalogue record and pLannotate feature annotations shown in this document.]
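Description:
pLM-AMA18.0 dCas9-VPR is an autonomously replicating fungal CRISPR-activation plasmid built on the pDSM-JAK-109 backbone, from which the gpdA promoter-driven DsRed-SKL reporter was removed. It is intended for filamentous fungi, with Penicillium rubens named in the record. In the fungal host it is maintained extrachromosomally by the Aspergillus nidulans AMA1 replicator, and transformants can be selected with phleomycin (Sh ble, followed by a CYC1 terminator) or terbinafine (ergA). In E. coli it replicates from a high-copy ColE1/pUC-type origin and is selected with chloramphenicol through a cat cassette. An f1 origin, a truncated β-lactamase fragment and assorted lac/pBluescript remnants are backbone leftovers.

The main payload is a nuclease-dead Streptococcus pyogenes Cas9 carrying two nuclear localisation signals, fused to the tripartite VP64-p65-Rta (VPR) activator and expressed from the A. nidulans 40S ribosomal protein promoter (AN0465). The annotation detects the Cas9 coding region and the p65 (RELA) and Rta activation domains. VP64, the p40S promoter and ergA are not called by the annotation tool, although there are unannotated stretches where they could lie.

A second unit supplies the guide RNA. A gpdA promoter and intron sit upstream of an S. pyogenes gRNA scaffold and a trpC terminator fragment. Per the catalogue, the guide is flanked by hammerhead and HDV ribozymes, so a Pol II transcript can self-cleave to release a defined sgRNA. A lac promoter/lacZα segment between the promoter and the scaffold looks like a placeholder for spacer cloning, though the record does not state this.

The plasmid is used for targeted transcriptional activation of silent genes in filamentous fungi. The sequence record is a partial NGS assembly of about 20.4 kb, so the feature table may not cover the whole construct.
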