Features (pLannotate 1.2.2; 37 found; start..end, strand, type, name):
      1..3146    -  rep_origin     AMA1 (fragment): replication origin from Aspergillus nidulans (Aleksenko and Clutterbuck, 1996)
   3156..3403    -  terminator     CYC1 terminator: S. cerevisiae CYC1; transcription terminator for CYC1
   3488..3862    -  CDS            BleoR: antibiotic-binding protein; Sh ble from Streptoalloteichus hindustanus; confers resistance to bleomycin, phleomycin, and Zeocin™
   4615..4641    +  misc_feature   MCS (fragment): pBluescript multiple cloning site
   4654..4672    -  promoter       T3 promoter: promoter for bacteriophage T3 RNA polymerase
   4715..4737    -  protein_bind   lac operator (fragment): The lac repressor binds to the lac operator to inhibit transcription in E. coli. This inhibition can be relieved by adding lactose or isopropyl-β-D-thiogalactopyranoside (IPTG). lac repressor encoded by lacI
   4741..4771    -  promoter       lac promoter: promoter for the E. coli lac operon
   4786..4807    -  protein_bind   CAP binding site: CAP binding activates transcription in the presence of cAMP. E. coli catabolite activator protein
   4820..4912    -  CDS            lacI (fragment): lac repressor; lacI; The lac repressor binds to the lac operator to inhibit transcription in E. coli. This inhibition can be relieved by adding lactose or isopropyl-β-D-thiogalactopyranoside (IPTG).
   5095..5683    -  rep_origin     ori: high-copy-number ColE1/pMB1/pBR322/pUC origin of replication
   6072..6731    -  CDS            CmR: chloramphenicol acetyltransferase; cat; confers resistance to chloramphenicol
   6732..6834    -  promoter       cat promoter: promoter of the E. coli cat gene encoding chloramphenicol acetyltransferase
   6944..7153    -  CDS            AmpR (fragment): β-lactamase; bla; confers resistance to ampicillin, carbenicillin, and related antibiotics
   7154..7258    -  promoter       AmpR promoter: bla
   7311..7739    -  rep_origin     f1 ori (sequence partly withheld): f1 bacteriophage origin of replication; arrow indicates direction of (+) strand synthesis
   7744..7899    -  CDS            lacZα (fragment): LacZα fragment of β-galactosidase; lacZ fragment
   7907..7925    +  promoter       T7 promoter: promoter for bacteriophage T7 RNA polymerase
   7934..7955    +  misc_feature   MCS (fragment): pBluescript multiple cloning site
   8076..8399    +  promoter       gpdA promoter (fragment): gpdA; promoter from the Aspergillus nidulans glyceraldehyde-3-phosphate dehydrogenase gene (Punt et al., 1990)
   8448..8563    +  intron         gpdA intron: gpdA; intron from the Aspergillus nidulans glyceraldehyde-3-phosphate dehydrogenase gene (Punt et al., 1990)
   8581..8622    +  CDS            lacI (fragment): lac repressor; lacI; The lac repressor binds to the lac operator to inhibit transcription in E. coli. This inhibition can be relieved by adding lactose or isopropyl-β-D-thiogalactopyranoside (IPTG).
   8635..8656    +  protein_bind   CAP binding site: CAP binding activates transcription in the presence of cAMP. E. coli catabolite activator protein
   8671..8701    +  promoter       lac promoter: promoter for the E. coli lac operon
   8705..8727    +  protein_bind   lac operator (fragment): The lac repressor binds to the lac operator to inhibit transcription in E. coli. This inhibition can be relieved by adding lactose or isopropyl-β-D-thiogalactopyranoside (IPTG). lac repressor encoded by lacI
   8762..8818    -  misc_feature   MCS: pUC18/19 multiple cloning site
   8815..8972    +  CDS            lacZα (fragment): LacZα fragment of β-galactosidase; lacZ fragment
   8978..9077    -  misc_feature   bom (fragment): basis of mobility region from pBR322
   9162..9237    +  misc_RNA       gRNA scaffold: guide RNA scaffold for the Streptococcus pyogenes CRISPR/Cas9 system
   9382..9399    -  terminator     trpC terminator (fragment): trpC; transcription terminator from the Aspergillus nidulans trpC gene
  11413..11528   -  intron         gpdA intron: gpdA; intron from the Aspergillus nidulans glyceraldehyde-3-phosphate dehydrogenase gene (Punt et al., 1990)
  11577..12293   -  promoter       gpdA promoter (fragment): gpdA; promoter from the Aspergillus nidulans glyceraldehyde-3-phosphate dehydrogenase gene (Punt et al., 1990)
  12292..12320   -  misc_feature   MCS (fragment): pBluescript multiple cloning site
  12700..13269   -  CDS            Rta AD: transcriptional activation domain from the human herpesvirus 4 (Epstein-Barr virus) replication and transcription activator Rta/BRLF1 (Hardwick et al., 1992; Chavez et al., 2015)
  13288..14067   -  CDS            RELA (fragment): TF65_HUMAN - Also known as NFKB3. Experimental evidence at protein level: Swiss-Prot protein existence level 1. NF-kappa-B is a pleiotropic transcription factor present in almost all cell types and is the endpoint of a series of signal transduction events that are initiated by a vast array of stimuli related to many biological processes such as inflammation, immunity, differentiation, cell growth, tumorigenesis and apoptosis. NF-kappa-B is a homo- or heterodimeric complex formed by the Rel-like domain- containing proteins RELA/p65, RELB, NFKB1/p105, NFKB1/p50, REL and NFKB2/p52. The heterodime
  14326..18429   -  CDS            cas9: CAS9_STRP1 - Also known as csn1 From Streptococcus pyogenes serotype M1.
  19829..19847   +  misc_feature   MCS (fragment): pBluescript multiple cloning site
  19847..20401   +  rep_origin     AMA1 (fragment): replication origin from Aspergillus nidulans (Aleksenko and Clutterbuck, 1996)
>Addgene plasmid #138945 | pLM-AMA18.0 dCas9-VPR | addgene full sequence | sequence record 366628 | Addgene Partial NGS Result
GTCTTGGACTAGTCCCGAGCAAAAAGGATTGGAGGAGGAGGAGGAAGGTGAGAGTGAGACAAAGAGCGAA
ATAAGAGCTTCAAAGGCTATCTCTAAGCAGTATGAAGGTTAAGTATCTAGTTCTTGACTAGATTTAAAAG
AGATTTCGACTAGTTATGTACCTGGAGTTTGGATATAGGAATGTGTTGTGGTAACGAAATGTAAGGGGGA
GGAAAGAAAAAGTCGGTCAAGAGGTAACTCTAAGTCGGCCATTCCTTTTTGGGAGGCGCTAACCATAAAC
GGCATGGTCGACTTAGAGTTAGCTCAGGGAATTTAGGGAGTTATCTGCGACCACCGAGGAACGGCGGAAT
GCCAAAGAATCCCGATGGAGCTCTAGCTGGCGGTTGACAACCCCACCTTTTGGCGTTTCTGCGGCGTTGC
AGGCGGGACTGGATACTTCGTAGAACCAGAAAGGCAAGGCAGAACGCGCTCAGCAAGAGTGTTGGAAGTG
ATAGCATGATGTGCCTTGTTAACTAGGTCAAAATCTGCAGTATGCTTGATGTTATCCAAAGTGTGAGAGA
GGAAGGTCCAAACATACACGATTGGGAGAGGGCCTAGGTATAAGAGTTTTTGAGTAGAACGCATGTGAGC
CCAGCCATCTCGAGGAGATTAAACACGGGCCGGCATTTGATGGCTATGTTAGTACCCCAATGGAAAGCCT
GAGAGTCCAGTGGTCGCAGATAACTCCCTAAATTCCCTGAGCTAACTCTAAGTCGACCATGCCGTTTATG
GTTAGCGCCTCCCAAAAAGGAATGGCCGACTTAGAGTTACCTCTTGACCGACTTTTTCTTTCCTCCCCCT
TACATTTCGTTACCACAACACATTCCTATATCCAAACTCCAGGTACATAACTAGTCGAAATCTCTTTTAA
ATCTAGTCAAGAACTAGATACTTAACCTTCATACTGCTTAGAGATAGCCTTTGAAGCTCTTATTTCGCTC
TTTGTCTCACTCTCACCTTCCTCCTCCTCCTCCAATCCTTTTTGCTCGGGACTAGTCCAAGACTAGTCAA
CGATTAGTATGCCGAGCATTCGCGATAACGATCTCCGAAAGTCCCCAGAGTACTGTCACTATCTCGAGGC
AGTTAAGGACGGGGAGCTTACGCTGCCGGATTTCAAGATAGTAAGCCGACCCGACTAGCTTTAAGCCTAG
TTACTGACTAGTCCACAGGACGACAATGGCGTGCCTGATATCCATCCATATGAAGTCTACTGCCGAGTGA
AGGGATGCCTCAAGCGTACAGTGAGTCTACTGCTATACTAGTTTCTGACTAGTTATTAACTAGTTGACAG
GTTCCCTCTGCCAACAGAAACATATTGGTCAAGCACTTGAAGGACAAGAACTCCCACGGCATGGAGTTTA
CATTGCACAATGGACCTCCCACTATGAAGGAACTGATGGAGGCCAAAGGCAAGTCCTATCTAGATTACTT
GGTGACTAGTCCCTGACTAGTCAAGTAGCATGGTATGAAGGCTTGTTTGAAGGCACTGTTCTCCCAACCC
CGACTCCTACCAAGAAGCGCAAGCGAGCTGCGTAAGTTTCTGTGAGTCTAACTAGTGTATTAGCTAATAT
ATAGCAGCACCAAGTCCAAGGACCACAATACTAAGGGTGTCGAGAATTCGTGAGTTTCTTCTCCCATTTC
AACTAGTCCTTGACTAGTCACTAACTACTTTGCAGCAACGAGGGTGAAGCTGGAAATGATCAGGACAATG
GCGAGGGCCCGTAAGTACAGCCATTCAATGCAGACTAGTTGCTAACTAATCTGTGACTAGTTCAAGTGGT
CCGTACGCCGTGCATACCCCTGTGACTGGTAGGAATTTGAGCAAGCCTGTCTTGCCGCGCGATGAGAAAG
GAAAGGCAAGTTACATTCAGCCCCGTACCTAGGATCAGTGCTAATTTATAACCTCTAGCCACTCTTTATG
CAGATCCGCCGTGAGGGTAGCAAGGCAGCTAAATCAGCTGGTGAGAAAGGAACCATACCCTGCAAGACCT
GTCGCAACGCAAAGGGCAAAGGTAAGCTATCCAAGCTAGTTTGGGACTAGATTCTAACTAGTCTCAGCAC
CGTGTGGTTCAAAGCCATATTGCGAGTTTTGGCGCTTTTTCTCATCGATTGACGAGGCAAAGGGAGCGAG
TATGCAACCTCGTAAGTCAGACTCAGACAAAGACCAACTAGTTATTGACCAGTCTTCTAGAAGGCTCTGT
TGTGGATCTTGAGGCCCTGGAGAGTTCCTCCAACAATCCGGAGACAAGCAAGTCCTCGTCGGACTAGTCA
CTAACTAGACTCTAACTAGTTGCAGACATGGATAATGCAAAAGAGACAAGCAATGAAGAAAGTGGTAAGA
CATTTCTCCTTTGTGGTTCTGGACTAGTCTTTGACTAGTCACAGTCTTAAACAAGGAAAATGAGCATGAA
AATGAGGAGGAAAAGGCTGCTGAGCCCGAGGAAGTGCAGGGTGATGGCAGACATGGTAGGTTAATACCTT
GTTAGTTATTGCTAGTCACTGACTAGTCAATAACTAGTCTCTGAACACCTTGCAATCACTCCGTTTGCGC
AGCTGAACAGTGGTGAGGATAATAGTAGTAAGTTATTCTAGCTTCAGAGTTATAGGAGACTAGATACTAA
CTAGTATTAGTTGCAACTAACCTGGATCTCAGAGACTTTGGCCTCAATCTAGAATCTATCTAGTTGTCAA
CTAGACTGTGGTATCATTGTCTTTTATTTTCCTAGTCCTGGAACTAGCTTCTAACTAGTCTCCCTAATAT
GTGGCTGTCTTGTTTTTTTTTTTTGTTTCCCTACCCGGATATCTAGTCCCCTTCTAGGTTCTGTTAACCT
CTCGGGCTCTGATTTAGTTTAACGCAAACCTGAGATTAGTTTCTAACTAGTCTCTAGGTTTTCTATCCAC
CTTTAATTGTAATAATAAATACAAGCAACGTTTATACGTCAAAAGCATTTATAAACTTTTACCCTAAAGT
AGCTTGCTTGTGTGTTTAGTTTATAATTAGTCTCTTATTAATTTGATGTAGGTAAGCCCGCCACAAATAT
ATATTTTTAACAAGATACCGTGGAAAAACTTCGTGCTATCACAAAACAGTATACAAAAAATAAGCTATCA
AGCTTGCAAATTAAAGCCTTCGAGCGTCCCAAAACCTTCTCAAGCAAGGTTTTCAGTATAATGTTACATG
CGTACACGCGTCTGTACAGAAAAAAAAGAAAAATTTGAAATATAAATAACGTTCTTAATACTAACATAAC
TATAAAAAAATAAATAGGGACCTAGACTTCAGGTTGTCTAACTCCTTCCTTTTCGGTTAGAGCGGATGTG
GGGGGAGGGCGTGAATGTAAGCGTGACATAACTAATTACATGATATCGACAAAGGAAAAGGGGGACGGAT
CTCCGAGGCCTCGGACCCGTCGGGCCGCGTCGGACCGGCGGTGTTGGTCGGCGTCGGTCAGTCCTGCTCC
TCGGCCACGAAGTGCACGCAGTTGCCGGCCGGGTCGCGCAGGGCGAACTCCCGCCCCCACGGCTGCTCGC
CGATCTCGGTCATGGCCGGCCCGGAGGCGTCCCGGAAGTTCGTGGACACGACCTCCGACCACTCGGCGTA
CAGCTCGTCCAGGCCGCGCACCCACACCCAGGCCAGGGTGTTGTCCGGCACCACCTGGTCCTGGACCGCG
CTGATGAACAGGGTCACGTCGTCCCGGACCACACCGGCGAAGTCGTCCTCCACGAAGTCCCGGGAGAACC
CGAGCCGGTCGGTCCAGAACTCGACCGCTCCGGCGACGTCGCGCGCGGTGAGCACCGGAACGGCACTGGT
CAACTTGGCCATGGTGTCTAGAAAAATAATGGTGAAAACTTGAAGGCGTGGACAACGACGAAGAGAGGGC
TTGGCAAAGGGACAGGGGAAGTTCTCCTGCAGATGACAATGAGTGAAGAGTATGGACGCAATGGAAACGA
CCTGAGCTCTCTTCCTGTGTGCCTGAGCGGGGGCGGGGTGTTTATGCTGAGACAACCTGGAGACATTATA
CGCTTGCAGCCCAGATGCTTACTGGATGGGGCCGCTGGAGCCAGTGTAAAATTAGTAACCGTATCTCGAA
GTCGGAGGGTCTTTGGTGGTCTGAGATTTCAGTCGGTCCGCACCGTGGCATTTGCAGACGGTGCGATCAG
GCCAATCGTTGATGCTCGGGCAGAGCAACACTCCCCCGCTCGAAGACTAGTAAGTACTTATCATTACCGT
GCCAGAAAACGGGGCCATAGATACCCAAGTAACACCGTCGAGTCAATCGGGCTCGTGGGCCCAGCCAAGC
CACGAGAGAGTAGGCAACGTGCACTCAACGACGGCGATGTTCCAAGGTAAACCGGCACGTAGAAAATGTC
CGGACCACCTTGGCTCTCGTTGCAGCGTGTTGAATCTTCAGCCACCGTAAGTCGATAGCATCCGGTTAGA
GTGCAACGTGGGTCTGTCTCATTCTTCTCGGTTCTTGGCACCAGAATCGGGCGTAGTTTGCCCACTGCCA
AGTCGCGGGGCCGCTTGGCTGTCCCTGTGGTGGGATTTCCCGATGCAACATGCAGATACATGTAGTCGAC
CTCGAGGGGGGGCCCGGTACCCAGCTTTTGTTCCCTTTAGTGAGGGTTAATTGCGCGCTTGGCGTAATCA
TGGTCATAGCTGTTTCCTGTGTGAAATTGTTATCCGCTCACAATTCCACACAACATACGAGCCGGGAGCA
TAAAGTGTAAAGCCTGGGGTGCCTAATGAGTGAGCTAACTCACATTAATTGCGTTGCGCTCACTGCCCGC
TTTCCAGTCGGGAAACCTGTCGTGCCAGCTGCATTAATGAATCGGCCAACGCGCGGGGAGAGGCGGTTTG
CGTATTGGGCGCTCTTCCGCTTCCTCGCTCACTGACTCGCTGCGCTCGGTCGTTCGGCTGCGGCGAGCGG
TATCAGCTCACTCAAAGGCGGTAATACGGTTATCCACAGAATCAGGGGATAACGCAGGAAAGAACATGTG
AGCAAAAGGCCAGCAAAAGGCCAGGAACCGTAAAAAGGCCGCGTTGCTGGCGTTTTTCCATAGGCTCCGC
CCCCCTGACGAGCATCACAAAAATCGACGCTCAAGTCAGAGGTGGCGAAACCCGACAGGACTATAAAGAT
ACCAGGCGTTTCCCCCTGGAAGCTCCCTCGTGCGCTCTCCTGTTCCGACCCTGCCGCTTACCGGATACCT
GTCCGCCTTTCTCCCTTCGGGAAGCGTGGCGCTTTCTCATAGCTCACGCTGTAGGTATCTCAGTTCGGTG
TAGGTCGTTCGCTCCAAGCTGGGCTGTGTGCACGAACCCCCCGTTCAGCCCGACCGCTGCGCCTTATCCG
GTAACTATCGTCTTGAGTCCAACCCGGTAAGACACGACTTATCGCCACTGGCAGCAGCCACTGGTAACAG
GATTAGCAGAGCGAGGTATGTAGGCGGTGCTACAGAGTTCTTGAAGTGGTGGCCTAACTACGGCTACACT
AGAAGAACAGTATTTGGTATCTGCGCTCTGCTGAAGCCAGTTACCTTCGGAAAAAGAGTTGGTAGCTCTT
GATCCGGCAAACAAACCACCGCTGGTAGCGGTGGTTTTTTTGTTTGCAAGCAGCAGATTACGCGCAGAAA
AAAAGGATCTCAAGAAGATCCTTTGATCTTTTCTACGGGGTCTGACGCTCAGTGGAACGAAAACTCACGT
TAAGGGATTTTGGTCATGAGATTATCAAAAAGGATCTTCACCTAGATCCTTTTTGATCAGAAAAAAAGGA
TCATATCGTCAATTATTACCTCCACGGGGAGAGCCTGAGCAAACTGGCCTCAGGCATTTGAGAAGCACAC
GGTCACACTGCTTCCGGTAGTCAATAAACCGGTAAACCAGCAATAGACATAAGCGGCTATTTAACGACCC
TGCCCTGAACCGACGACCGGGTCGAATTTGCTTTCGAATTTCTGCCATTCATCCGCTTATTATCACTTAT
TCAGGCGTAGCAACCAGGCGTTTAAGGGCACCAATAACTGCCTTAAAAAAATTACGCCCCGCCCTGCCAC
TCATCGCAGTACTGTTGTAATTCATTAAGCATTCTGCCGACATGGAAGCCATCACAAACGGCATGATGAA
CCTGAATCGCCAGCGGCATCAGCACCTTGTCGCCTTGCGTATAATATTTGCCCATRGTGAAAACGGGGGC
GAAGAAGTTGTCCATATTGGCCACGTTTAAATCAAAACTGGTGAAACTCACCCAGGGATTGGCTGAGACG
AAAAACATATTCTCAATAAACCCTTTAGGGAAATAGGCCAGGTTTTCACCGTAACACGCCACATCTTGCG
AATATATGTGTAGAAACTGCCGGAAATCGTCGTGGTATTCACTCCAGAGCGATGAAAACGTTTCAGTTTG
CTCATGGAAAACGGTGTAACAAGGGTGAACACTATCCCATATCACCAGCTCACCGTCTTTCATTGCCATA
CGKAAYTCCGGATGAGCATTCATCAGGCGGGCAAGAATGTGAATAAAGGCCGGATAAAACTTGTGCTTAT
TTTTCTTTACGGTCTTTAAAAAGGCCGTAATATCCAGCTGAACGGTCTGGTTATAGGTACATTGAGCAAC
TGACTGAAATGCCTCAAAATGTTCTTTACGATGCCATTGGGATATATCAACGGTGGTATATCCAGTGATT
TTTTTCTCCATTTTAGCTTCCTTAGCTCCTGAAAATCTCGAYAACTCAAAAAATACGCCCGGTAGTGATC
TTATTTCATTATGGTGAAAGTTGGAACCTCTTACGTGCCGATCAACGTCTCATTTTCGCCAAAAGTTGGC
CCAGGGCTTCCCGGTATCAACAGGGACACCAGGATTTATTTATTCTGCGAAGTGATCTTCCGTCACAGGT
ATTTATTCGGTCGAAAAGTGCTCATCATTGGAAAACGTTCTTCGGGGCGAAAACTCTCAAGGATCTTACC
GCTGTTGAGATCCAGTTCGATGTAACCCACTCGTGCACCCAACTGATCTTCAGCATCTTTTACTTTCACC
AGCGTTTCTGGGTGAGCAAAAACAGGAAGGCAAAATGCCGCAAAAAAGGGAATAAGGGCGACACGGAAAT
GTTGAATACTCATACTCTTCCTTTTTCAATATTATTGAAGCATTTATCAGGGTTATTGTCTCATGAGCGG
ATACATATTTGAATGTATTTAGAAAAATAAACAAATAGGGGTTCCGCGCACATTTCCCCGAAAAGTGCCA
CCTAAATTGTAAGCGTTAATATTTTGTTAAAATTCGCGTTAAATTTTTGTTAAATCAGCTCATTTTTTAA
CCAATAGGCCGAAATCGGCAAAATCCCTTATAAATCAAAAGAATAGACCGAGATAGGGT
[37 nt withheld, positions 7410-7446]
AAAGAACGTGGACTCCAACGTCAAAGG
[49 nt withheld, positions 7474-7522]
T
[91 nt withheld, positions 7524-7614]
G
[124 nt withheld, positions 7616-7739]
CCCATTCGCCATTCAGGCTGCGCAACTGTTGGGAAGGGCGATCGGTGCGGGCCTCTTCGCTATTACGCCA
GCTGGCGAAAGGGGGATGTGCTGCAAGGCGATTAAGTTGGGTAACGCCAGGGTTTTCCCAGTCACGACGT
TGTAAAACGACGGCCAGTGAGCGCGCGTAATACGACTCACTATAGGGCGAATTGGAGCTCCACCGCGGTG
GCGGCCATCACGCGTTACCCTGCACCGTACCTACTACCTTCAATATCAACTCTTTCAGGGGGGGAGCGGC
CTTAAGTCGGCAACGAGAGGTATGTCTAAAGTCTCCGCATGCGAATTCTCTGAGCGGCGTAAGCTCCCTA
ATTGGCCCATCCGGCATCTGTAGGGCGTCCAAATATCGTGCCTCTCCTGCTTTGCCCGGTGTATGAAACC
GGAAAGGCCGCTCAGGAGCTGGCCAGCGGCGCAGACCGGGAACACAAGCTGGCAGTCGACCCATCCGGTG
CTCTACACTCGACCTGCTGAGGTCCCTCAGTCCCTGGTAGGCAGCTTTGCCCCGTCTGTCCGCCCGGTGT
GTCGGCGGGGTTGACAAGGTCGTTGCGTCAGTCCAACATTTGTTGCCATATTTTCCTGCTCTCCCCACCA
GCTGCTCTTTTCTTTTCTCTTTCTTTTCCCATCTTCAGTATATTCATCTTCCCATCCAAGAACCTTTATT
TCCCCTAAGTAAGTACTTTGCTACATCCATACTCCATCCTTCCCATCCCTTATTCCTTTGAACCTTTCAG
TTCGAGCTTTCCCACTTCATCGCAGCTTGACTAACAGCTACCCCGCTTGAGCAGACATCACCGACGAGAC
CCAGCTGGCACGACAGGTTTCCCGACTGGAAAGCGGGCAGTGAGCGCAACGCAATTAATGTGAGTTAGCT
CACTCATTAGGCACCCCAGGCTTTACACTTTATGCTTCCGGCTCGTATGTTGTGTGGAATTGTGAGCGGA
TAACAATTTCACACAGGAAACAGCTATGACCATGATTACGCCAAGCTTGCATGCCTGCAGGTCGACTCTA
GAGGATCCCCGGGTACCGAGCTCGAATTCACTGGCCGTCGTTTTACAACGTCGTGACTGGGAAAACCCTG
GCGTTACCCAACTTAATCGCCTTGCAGCACATCCCCCTTTCGCCAGCTGGCGTAATAGCGAAGAGGCCCG
CACCGATCGCCCTTCCCAACAGTTGCGCAGCCTGAATGGCGAATGGCGCCTGATGCGGTATTTTCTCCTT
ACGCATCTGTGCGGTATTTCACACCGCATATGGTGCACTCTCAGTACAATCTGCTCTGATGCCGCATAGT
TAAGCCAGCCCCGACACCCGCCAACACCCGCTGACGCGCCCTGACGGGCTTGTCTGCTCCCGGCATCCGC
TTACAGACAAGCTGTGGTCTCCGTTTTAGAGCTAGAAATAGCAAGTTAAAATAAGGCTAGTCCGTTATCA
ACTTGAAAAAGTGGCACCGAGTCGGTGCTTTTGGCCGGCATGGTCCCAGCCTCCTCGCTGGCGCCGGCTG
GGCAACATGCTTCGGCATGGCGAATGGGACTGATTTAATAGCTCCATGTCAACAAGAATAAAACGCGTTT
CGGGTTTACCTCTTCCAGATACAGCTCATCTGCAATGCATTAATGCATTGGACCTCGCAACCCTAGTACG
CCCTTCAGGCTCCGGCGAAGCAGAAGAATAGCTTAGCAGAGTCTATTTTCATTTTCGGGAGACGAGATCA
AGCAGATCAACGGTCGTCAAGAGACGTACGAGACTGAGGAATCCGCTCTTGGCTCCTCCCCATGGGAATT
CGTAAAGCGTACCGCTCGTACCATGGGTTGAGTGGTATGGGGCCATCCAGAGTCACCTGTGGCAGCATGA
GACTGCACTCGAAGCAGCCATCAACCCAGCCAATATTCTGGGCTTTCCATCCTTAGATCACATTTGAGAT
ATAACCCATTTGGTGAGAGACACTTGTGCCGTTATACGTGTCTAGACTGGAAACGCAACCCTGAAGGGAT
TCTTCCTTTGAGAGATGGAAGCGTGTCATATCTCTTCGGTTCTACGGCAGGTTTTTTTCTGCTCTTTCGT
AGCATGGCATGGTCACTTCAGCGCTTATTTACAGTTGCTGGTATTGATTTCTTGTGCAAATTGCTATCTG
ACACTTATTAGAAGCTCAGTACCAGATCTCGGTCCAGATGTATGGCAAAATCACGACAGAGGCTGTGTAC
AATATCATGACGGCGTAGTATGGGGCTAGGAATAGCTTGGACAGAGGGGTATCGCATATGTGGACCCAGA
TGGCGAGGAAGGCAACGGAGAAGAAGTGGCTGACAAGGACGAGGGGTTTCTTGATTAGACCGGCTAACAA
CCCGACAGGGCCGCCAACTGGTCCAATCTGGAAGTAGCGGAAACAGCCACGCTGAAGAGCTTTGAGGTAA
TAGTCTGTTGAATGAACAGTTAGTTATTGCAAATTAACCTGAAGAGTGAGCGTGCGTACTGTCTGCAGCG
AAGAGCGCATAGAGAGCCTGTGCGAGGATATTGATGACCGAAGATGAGTTCTTTCGTTTCCAGTGGAACT
CTGCGAGCTGCTCGAGAACAAGGCCTGTATTGGAGAGGTTGGGCACGCGCTCTGGGCTGAGCAATTCGCG
GATGACACAAACATCGTTGAGCGCCACAGTCATGCCTCCACCTGTGAGAGGGTGCCGCATGTTAAGCGCA
TCGCCCAGAATCATCAAGCCGGGTGTCTTGTTGGCCGAGGCAGGCAGGAACGAGTTCGGCATTGACCGTA
GCTGGCCCTTCTCTAGGGCATCGGAGAACGACTGCTGGACACCCTCTGGGAGCTTGGGCAGGATGTTGTT
TCGCATGTAACCCTTGACACCACCGTTCTTGACCGAGGCCGCAGGCAGGTTATCAGGGATATCGATAAGG
ATTCGGGTTTCATGGGTGCCGATCTGGTACATAAGTACGGGTGGATTATCGCTGAGAAGCACATGACCAG
TGTTGGGAGCGGGCAGTTTAGCATCGATGAGCTCCAAGCCATGGAACTTTGAGCGCCGTTTGGGTGTATA
CTGGTGGTGTTCCTTGCGGAAAACGGAGTTATAACCGTCGGCGGCCACGGTGAGTTGACCGAAGTAGCAG
TCCTTGACATCCTTGGTTATACACTCGACTCCAAGGACTTCCTGAGTATATGAGGATGTGATGAGGCCGG
TAACCTTGGTTTCGACCACCGTGACATTGGGGCACGACAGAGCGGCTGCCCGTAGTTTCATCACGAATCG
GCCATGGTGGAAGGCTCGTCCCAACGGTGTAGGCGAGGTTGGGCTGGACTTGGGGTATTCGAGGAGAACC
GGCTCCCCAAAGTAAGTAACCCAGTATCCCTTCACATTGATGCCATCGATATCTTCCAGACAATCCCGTA
GCCCTAGTTGCTCGAGCGCCTGAACACCTCCCGGTTGGAGTAGTTCACCAACAATACGGTTGGGCTCTTC
CAACGACTTCTCCAGCAGGATTACACTGCGCCCTTGATTTCCCAGTGCAACTGCAAGTGCACAGCCGAGG
ACTCCGGCACCCACAATTACAATATCAGCTTCATGGTGTTCGATGCGGCGTTGAGCGGCCGGGGAGAGGG
AGGCGTGGCCATTGAGCAAGGTCATTGTGATGTCTGCTCAAGCGGGGTAGCTGTTAGTCAAGCTGCGATG
AAGTGGGAAAGCTCGAACTGAAAGGTTCAAAGGAATAAGGGATGGGAAGGATGGAGTATGGATGTAGCAA
AGTACTTACTTAGGGGAAATAAAGGTTCTTGGATGGGAAGATGAATATACTGAAGATGGGAAAAGAAAGA
GAAAAGAAAAGAGCAGCTGGTGGGGAGAGCAGGAAAATATGGCAACAAATGTTGGACTGACGCAACGACC
TTGTCAACCCCGCCGACACACCGGGCGGACAGACGGGGCAAAGCTGCCTACCAGGGACTGAGGGACCTCA
GCAGGTCGAGTGCAGAGCACCGGATGGGTCGACTGCCAGCTTGTGTTCCCGGTCTGCGCCGCTGGCCAGC
TCCTGAGCGGCCTTTCCGGTTTCATACACCGGGCAAAGCAGGAGAGGCACGATATTTGGACGCCCTACAG
ATGCCGGATGGGCCAATTAGGGAGCTTACGCGCCGGGTACTCGCTCTACCTACTTCGGAGAAGGTACTAT
CTCGTGAATCTTTTACCAGATCGGAAGCAATTGGACTTCTGTACCTAGGTTAATGGCATGCTATTTCGCC
GACGGCTATACACCCCTGGCTTCACATTCTCCTTCGCTTACTGCCGGTGATTCGATGAAGCTCCATATTC
TCCGATGATGCAATAGATTCTTGGTCAACGAGGGGCACACCAGCCTTTCCACTTCGGGGCGGAGGGGCGG
CCGGTCCCGGATTAATAATCATCCACTGCACCTCAGAGCCGCCAGAGCTGTCTGGCGCAGTGGCGCTTAT
TACTCAGCCCTTCTCTCTGCGTCCGTCCGTCTCTCCGCATGCCAGAAAGAGTCACCGGTCACTGTACAGA
GCTCGAATTCCTGCAGCCCGGGGGATCCACTCCGAGCTCGAATTCTAGTAGCGGTGCTTGGGATGTTCCA
TGGTAGCTGTGAAGCAATTATAGAACAACTACTTCGAGAAGAACCTTGGAAGGATTATCAAAAACGCAAA
TTGACACTCCTACCGTGGATTTCCAGAAGGTACGGCCGTGAAGCAACAAATAAAACCATGTATAAAGTTC
AAAATTTCTCTAAACCATTGCTTTTGTATAGACTGACGAATGCAAGTAACTGACATGCTGGATGTCTTTT
TGGGAATCATTATCAACCAGGTCCTACAGTACAAGGAAAAGAGCTTCGGCCCAAAGATAGGCCCGCCTGA
GAAGAAGGAAACGTTCCATTCAAAAAGTCGTAAGAGAGAACCGATAAAGAAGTAAGCTCAAAACAGAGAT
GTGTCGAAGATGGACAGTCCTGTGCTGATATGCATGGCATGCAAGAGGCACTCGTCGTTCAGGAAGGTAT
CCAGAATCTCGTTCAATTCCGGGGTCAGGGGTGAGTCCAGGTTCAGATCCTCGGTCATGGACTCAAGTGT
GGTTGTCAGCTCATCCAGATGGCCCCTTGGGGGCGGATGGGAAAGGTCCATTTGGCCACAGATTGCAGCC
TCTTCCTTCTGGGGAATCACAGTATCGGCCATCTCCCGAAGGGCTTTGACAGCCTGGCTCGTCTCTTCAT
CGGGATCCTCCAACAGGTGACTGGCCTCGGGAGTCACTGCGGGCGCTGGATCCAGTGGCTGAGGGACTGG
TGCCGGGGTCAGTGACCCGACTGGCTCATGTACTGGACCGGTTGGTGTTGGTGCGAGGCTGGCGGGGAGT
GGGCGGTTGGCCCATGGACTTCCTGGAGGATGAAATGGCCGGATTCGTTTTGGCTGGCACACCTCGCGGC
CCTCAAACACGTCACTAATAGCGGAGCCGGCCTCAGGCTTCGGCAAAAACATCCCTTCCCTGGAATCCCG
AGATCCCGATCCGCTACCCAGCAGTGCGGAGAAGTCCATGTCGGCGATAGAGCTGAAGTCCTCGTCGCCA
GACAGCAGTCCATTAGGCAGGCCTGGTGCTCCCAGAGGGGCAGGAGCTGGATCAGGAGGCCTCTGAGCGC
CTGTCACGAGCCGGGTGATGGCCTCGGGGTATTCCATCAGCATGGGCTCGGTGGTGTGAGGGGCCACAGG
GATGCCCTGGTTCAGCAGCTGCTGGAACTCGCTGTTGTCCACGCTGGCCAGGTCGGTGAACACGGCAGGA
TCGGTGCTGTTTCCCAGCAGGGCTCCCAGATCCTCGTCGTCGAACTGCAGCTGCAGCAGAGCTTCAGACA
GTGTGCCCTCGCCGGCCTGTGTAGGTTTAGGGGCTGGTGGAGCCACAGCCTGTGGAGGTCCAGGAGCCAG
CACAGGCACGGGTGCTGGTGCCTGAGCCAGTGCAGACACCATGGCTGGAGCTGGTGCAGGAGCAGGAGCC
TGAGGCAGCACCTGAGGAGGGGCTGGAGCCAGAGCAGAGGCCTGAGAGATCTGGCCGCTGGGGAACACCA
TGGTAGGGAACTCGTCGTAGTTGATGGTGCTCAGGCTGCTGGTGAAGGGGTAAGGCTGGGGGGCAGGTTT
TGGCACGCTGGCGCTGGATCTGCTGGGCACGGCGATTCTTCTAGGTGGAGGTCTAGGGTCGGTGGGGCCG
CTGAAGGGGGACTTCTTCATGATGCTCTTGAATGTCTCGTAGGTCCGCTTCCGCTTTTCCTCGATCCGGT
GCCGGTCGTCGGTGTCGGGCAGGTACTGGCTACCAACTTTGCGTTTCTTTTTCGGAGATCCGGAACTTCT
AGAGTTAATCAGCATGTCCAGGTCGAAATCATCAAGGGCGTCACTGCCGAGCATGTCGAGGTCAAAGTCA
TCAAGGGCATCCGAACCAAGCATGTCAAGGTCAAAATCATCGAGGGCGTCACTTCCCAGCATATCCAGAT
CAAAATCGTCCAATGCGTCAGCCCGTCCGGAACCGCTGGCCTCCACCTTCCTCTTCTTCTTGGGGTCAGC
CCTGCTATCCCCTCCGAGCTGTGAGAGGTCAATCCGAGTTTCGTAAAGTCCGGTGATGCTCTGGTGGATG
AGGGTGGCGTCCAGCACTTCTTTGGTGGAGGTATAGCGTTTCCGGTCGATGGTGGTGTCGAAGTACTTGA
ATGCGGCAGGGGCACCAAGATTGGTGAGGGTGAACAGGTGGATGATATTCTCAGCCTGCTCCCGAATTGG
TTTGTCTCTGTGCTTATTGTATGCGCTAAGGACTTTATCGAGGTTGGCATCAGCGAGAATGACGCGTTTA
GAAAACTCGGAAATCTGCTCAATGATCTCGTCCAGATAATGCTTATGCTGCTCCACAAACAGTTGCTTTT
GCTCGTTGTCCTCGGGGCTCCCCTTCAGCTTCTCGTAATGGCTTGCAAGGTAGAGGAAATTCACGTACTT
GGAGGGGAGAGCCAGCTCATTACCCTTCTGAAGTTCGCCAGCGGAGGCGAGCATCCGCTTCCGCCCATTC
TCCAGTTCGAACAGGCTATACTTTGGGAGCTTGATGATAAGGTCCTTCTTGACTTCCTTGTAACCTTTGG
CTTCGAGAAAGTCAATTGGGTTCTTCTCGAAGGAGCTGCGCTCCATAATGGTGATACCCAGCAGTTCCTT
CACGCTCTTGAGCTTCTTAGACTTTCCTTTTTCCACCTTAGCCACGACCAGGACAGAATAAGCCACAGTT
GGTGAATCGAATCCGCCGTACTTCTTAGGGTCCCAATCCTTCTTCCTTGCAATGAGCTTGTCGGAGTTGC
GCTTGGGGAGGATTGATTCCTTAGAAAAGCCTCCGGTTTGCACCTCGGTTTTCTTCACGATGTTCACTTG
AGGCATAGAAAGCACTTTGCGCACGGTAGCGAAATCTCTGCCCTTGTCCCACACGATTTCGCCAGTCTCC
CCATTAGTCTCGATGAGCGGCCTCTTCCGGATCTCACCGTTTGCAAGGGTGATTTCGGTCTTGAAGAAAT
TCATGATGTTGCTGTAGAAGAAGTACTTTGCGGTGGCCTTTCCGATCTCCTGCTCAGATTTGGCAATCAT
CTTGCGCACGTCGTAGACCTTGTAGTCTCCGTACACGAACTCGCTTTCCAGCTTTGGGTACTTCTTGATC
AGGGCGGTTCCCACCACGGCATTCAGATATGCGTCATGAGCATGATGATAGTTATTGATCTCCCGCACTT
TGTAGAATTGAAAGTCCTTTCTGAAATCGCTGACCAGCTTGGACTTCAGGGTAATCACCTTCACCTCGCG
GATAAGTTTGTCGTTTTCGTCGTACTTGGTATTCATGCGTGAGTCAAGGATTTGGGCGACATGTTTAGTA
ATCTGCCGAGTCTCCACAAGTTGCCGTTTAATGAATCCTGCTTTGTCCAGTTCGCTCAGTCCGCCCCTCT
CAGCCTTAGTGAGATTGTCGAACTTCCGCTGAGTGATCAGCTTTGCGTTCAGAAGCTGGCGCCAATAGTT
CTTCATCTTTTTCACGACTTCCTCTGAGGGCACGTTATCTGACTTTCCCCGGGCCTTGTCTGAGCGAGTC
AGCACCTTATTGTCAATTGAGTCGTCTTTGAGGAAGCTCTGAGGGACGATGGCAGCCACGTCGTAGTCTG
AGAGCCTGTTGATATCAAGCTCTTGGTCCACATACATATCGCGTCCATTTTGAAGGTAGTACAGATAGAG
CTTCTCATTCTGAAGCTGGGTGTTTTCCACCGGGTGCTCTTTAAGGATCTGTGACCCGAGCTCCTTAATC
CCTTCCTCAATTCTTTTCATCCGCTCCCTGCTGTTCTTCTGTCCCTTCTGGGTAGTCTGGTTTTCCCTGG
CCATCTCGATGACAATGTTCTCTGGTTTATGGCGACCCATCACCTTGACCAGCTCGTCCACGACTTTCAC
GGTCTGGAGAATACCCTTCTTAATAGCGGGTGAACCAGCCAGATTTGCGATATGCTCGTGCAGTGAGTCA
CCTTGTCCAGACACTTGGGCCTTCTGGATGTCCTCCTTAAAGGTCAGGGAATCATCATGGATAAGTTGCA
TGAAGTTGCGATTAGCGAATCCGTCGCTCTTAAGGAAATCAAGAATGGTCTTTCCGCTCTGTTTGTCCCG
GATTCCGTTGATGAGTTTGCGGCTAAGGCGTCCCCATCCGGTATATCTTCTCCGTTTAAGTTGCTTCATC
ACTTTATCGTCGAACAGATGGGCGTAGGTCTTAAGCCTCTCCTCGATCATTTCCCGGTCCTCGAACAGAG
TGAGAGTCAGGACAATGTCCTCAAGGATGTCCTCGTTCTCCTCATTGTCCAGAAAATCCTTGTCCTTGAT
GATCTTAAGCAGATCATGGTAAGTACCCAGGCTTGCGTTGAACCGATCTTCGACCCCGCTAATCTCCACA
GAGTCGAAGCATTCAATTTTCTTGAAATAGTCCTCCTTCAGCTGCTTCACGGTCACCTTTCTATTGGTCT
TGAACAGAAGGTCCACAATTGCCTTCTTTTGTTCGCCTGACAGGAATGCGGGCTTCCTCATCCCTTCGGT
GACATATTTCACCTTGGTCAGCTCGTTGTACACGGTAAAGTACTCGTAGAGCAGGGAATGTTTCGGCAGG
ACCTTCTCATTGGGGAGGTTCTTATCGAAGTTAGTCATCCGTTCGATGAATGACTGAGCGCTGGCTCCCT
TGTCCACCACCTCTTCGAAGTTCCAGGGAGTGATAGTTTCTTCTGACTTTCTGGTCATCCAAGCAAACCG
GCTATTTCCTCTGGCGAGGGGTCCCACGTAGTAGGGGATGCGGAAAGTGAGAATTTTCTCAATCTTCTCC
CTGTTGTCCTTAAGAAAGGGGTAGAAGTCCTCTTGGCGCCGAAGGATGGCGTGAAGCTCCCCAAGATGGA
TCTGGTGGGGAATGCTCCCATTGTCGAAAGTGCGCTGCTTCCGCAGCAGATCCTCCCGATTCAGTTTCAC
GAGGAGCTCTTCGGTGCCGTCCATCTTCTCAAGGATAGGTTTGATAAACTTATAAAATTCCTCTTGGGAG
GCACCTCCGTCGATGTAGCCGGCGTATCCATTCTTTGACTGGTCAAAGAAGATTTCCTTGTACTTCTCCG
GAAGCTGCTGCCGGACGAGTGCCTTAAGCAGGGTCAGGTCCTGGTGGTGCTCATCATACCGCTTAATCAT
TGAAGCTGAAAGAGGGGCCTTGGTGATTTCAGTGTTCACGCGGAGAATGTCAGACAGCAGGATGGCGTCA
GAAAGATTCTTAGCAGCAAGGAAAAGGTCGGCGTATTGGTCACCGATCTGGGCCAGGAGGTTGTCGAGAT
CGTCATCATAGGTGTCCTTGGACAGTTGCAGCTTGGCATCCTCTGCCAGGTCGAAATTAGACTTGAAATT
GGGAGTCAGCCCAAGTGAAAGAGCAATCAGGTTCCCGAACAGTCCATTTTTCTTTTCACCCGGCAGCTGA
GCGATAAGATTCTCAAGTCTGCGGCTCTTTGACAGCCGGGCTGACAGAATGGCCTTGGCATCGACTCCGC
TTGCATTGATGGGGTTCTCTTCAAAGAGCTGGTTGTAAGTCTGCACCAGCTGGATGAACAGTTTATCCAC
ATCGCTATTGTCAGGATTGAGGTCGCCCTCGATCAGGAAGTGGCCTCTGAACTTGATCATGTGGGCCAGG
GCCAGGTAGATAAGCCGGAGGTCTGCCTTGTCGGTTGAGTCCACCAGCTTTTTGCGAAGATGGTAGATGG
TTGGGTATTTCTCGTGATAGGCCACCTCGTCGACGATATTACCGAAGATGGGATGCCGTTCATGCTTCTT
ATCCTCTTCCACGAGGAATGATTCTTCCAGCCTATGGAAGAAGCTGTCGTCGACCTTTGCCATTTCGTTG
GAGAATATCTCTTGAAGGTAACAAATCCGGTTCTTCCTCCTGGTGTACCGCCGTCTAGCAGTCCGCTTGA
GGCGGGTTGCTTCAGCGGTTTCCCCTGAATCAAAGAGGAGAGCTCCGATCAGATTTTTCTTGATGGAATG
CCGGTCGGTGTTCCCGAGCACCTTGAACTTCTTAGAGGGCACCTTGTACTCGTCAGTGATCACGGCCCAC
CCGACGCTATTAGTCCCGATGGCCAGTCCGATAGAATACTTCTTGTCCATTGTTTGCTGTCTATGTGGGG
GACTGTCCAGGGATAATTGATTAGCACGAGTCGAAACAAGCGAAGCTGATCATCTAATGTCCGAATGCCT
TCAATTCTATCCCGCTGAGTGGTATCGATGGCCGTGAGTCTGTCGGTAACCTTTCGCTGGATATCCAATT
CGCAGTTTCCCAGCCGCATTCAGAAAAGAATCTTTCAAGGAAGTTGTTCCAAGCAAAAAAAGTAGCAACA
TCGAGAGTTCTGCCTCTGCTCCCCTGTCGTAATGCTCCATTCCCTCTTGTATCGATACCGGGTGAACGAG
TGGACGGATGGAAATTTGACAGACCGATCGAAGGCGCACCGACTCGCTCGACAAGATAGAACCAGCGGAA
ACCGGGGGGGAAAAAGATCACAATAGCCAGAAAATAAAATACTCACCTCTAATCCTGCAGCCCTTCACCA
AGAACGCAGCGGCAAGGGTTGTCGTGGGTTGTCGTGGAGTTGAGTGCTTGTCGTCGGCGATCGTGGAATC
CGTGTGTGTCTCTCGCTTCGACGTTGCCCTATTTCGTGGGCGCTAGCCGAAGCCGGCTAGGCCAGTACCC
CGTGACCTCGTCTACGCTTGTCCTTTCGTGGTTAGCTTACTGACAGACCCAGGAGGCTGACCTCGATTGT
TATTCCGCTCCGGACCCCCACTAATTTACACCAATCACAAGTCTCGACTCTAGACTCCAGACATGTTTCT
AAGAACTACAAGTTTACAGCAGCTCACTATCTAGCAAAGAACATAACTAATTGCAAGATGACGTTGTACC
TCAGTTGACTAACAGCCAGCCAAGCTATTGTCATTCGAAGTTCGAGTTTCGTTGTACTTCACATTTTTGA
GGTACTAACATAACCTCCGGAGTATAACTCTCAATTCTTATATCAGGTATCCTCCACAGACTCCTTGAGC
CGTGAAACTTAGCCTCTATGACACTTAGCAATCGGTTGTAATGCCTTCACTCTACATTCGTGTAGCTATC
GCACCTCTGTGCTGGTAAACCTGCGGCTTCGTATAGAGTCAATACAATTCCGGCTACCCTGTATATAAGA
AGGGTGATGTACCAGATTGCTTTGGTGTCGATCGGACGTATTGTCCAAGGGTTTTTTGCTTATATATGGC
CATTCTAATCGTGATTTGACTGGACTTGCTGTACTCCACGCATTTGGACTGGTTCCGGCGCCTGTTCAGG
ATTCTAGTTGAGACTACGTGATTAGAGCTAATAGATTGAACGAGTTCAGGCCTTTCTCAGTTTCCAGACT
AAGGAGACTAAGGAATCGGGAAGTCGAAATATCTAATCTCTCCTTACCTATGCCGGACCGTCTATAACTC
CTCCAAGCTTGAATTCTTGCAGCGTTAAGACTGAAGACAGGATGATCTGGGGCTGCAGGAATTCGATAGC
TTATTTTTTGTATACTGTTTTGTGATAGCACGAAGTTTTTCCACGGTATCTTGTTAAAAATATATATTTG
TGGCGGGCTTACCTACATCAAATTAATAAGAGACTAATTATAAACTAAACACACAAGCAAGCTACTTTAG
GGTAAAAGTTTATAAATGCTTTTGACGTATAAACGTTGCTTGTATTTATTATTACAATTAAAGGTGGATA
GAAAACCTAGAGACTAGTTAGAAACTAATCTCAGGTTTGCGTTAAACTAAATCAGAGCCCGAGAGGTTAA
CAGAACCTAGAAGGGGACTAGATATCCGGGTAGGGAAACAAAAAAAAAAANCAAGACAGCCACATATTAG
GGAGACTAGTTAGAAGCTAGTTCCAGGACTAGGAAAATAAAAGACAATGATACCACAGTCTAGTTGACAA
CTAGATAGATTCTAGATTGAGGCCAAAGTCTCTGAGATCCAGGTTAGTTGCAACTAATACTAGTTAGTAT
CTAGTCTCCTATAACTCTGAAGCTAGAATAACTTACTACTATTATCCTCACCACTGTTCAGCC
